Addgene plasmid #240788: SAGA039
Purpose: Plasmid contains the triple selection cassette gfp -RK2 tetARK2 - CmTrunc that allows for in vivo recombineering in E.coli.
Depositing lab: Morten Norholm. Depositing organization: Danmarks Tekniske Universitet. Publication: Simple and robust in vivo engineering of plasmid DNA at any copy number in Escherichia coli. Sepulchro AGV, Kozlowski HCJ, Norholm MHH. Commun Biol. 2025 Jun 17;8(1):933. doi: 10.1038/s42003-025-08361-9. PubMed 40527904.
Backbone
  Vector backbone: pSEVAx21
  Vector type: Synthetic Biology
Growth in bacteria
  Bacterial resistance: Tetracycline, 10 μg/mL
  Growth temperature: 37°C
  Growth strain: DH5alpha
  Copy number: Low Copy
Gene/Insert
  Gene/Insert name: SAGA RK2 His low : T7- His tags low - gfp -RK2 tetARK2 - CmTrunc
  Species: Unspecified
  Mutation: Mutation on translation initiation region of tetA
  Cloning method: Other
Terms and licenses: Academic/Nonprofit Terms; Industry Terms: Not Available to Industry
How to cite: SAGA039 was a gift from Morten Norholm (Addgene plasmid # 240788 ; http://n2t.net/addgene:240788 ; RRID:Addgene_240788)
