[The description below was written by a language model from this plasmid's Addgene catalogue record and pLannotate feature annotations shown in this document.]
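Description:
SAGA039 is a low-copy synthetic-biology plasmid for Escherichia coli built on a pSEVAx21 backbone. It replicates from the broad-host-range RK2 (IncP) system, with oriV and the trans-acting replication protein gene trfA both annotated, and it carries an IncP oriT that would allow conjugative mobilisation by a suitable helper. Selection is with tetracycline. The feature table covers the full 7,448 nt sequence and also lists short fragment matches (Tn5 transposase, CloDF13 ori, lambda cos, SET1, capTEV). These are probably backbone remnants or annotation artefacts rather than functional parts.

The payload is the "SAGA RK2 His low" triple selection cassette, described as T7, His tags, gfp, tetA (RK2) and a truncated chloramphenicol marker. A divergently oriented lacI gene with its own promoter supplies lac repressor. This controls a T7 promoter/lac operator unit with the T7 gene 10 ribosome binding site, which drives a His-tag region, thrombin site and T7 leader fused to Folding Reporter GFP, followed by rrnB T1 and T7 terminators. Downstream lies the tetracycline efflux gene, preceded by a partial trc promoter match. The record notes a mutation in the translation initiation region of tetA, and the "low" in the insert name may refer to reduced expression, though this is not stated explicitly. On the opposite strand, a cat promoter drives a chloramphenicol acetyltransferase gene annotated only as a fragment, consistent with the "CmTrunc" designation. It would therefore not be expected to confer resistance on its own.

According to the record, the cassette enables in vivo recombineering of plasmid DNA in E. coli. How each of the three markers is used during that process is not detailed in the fields given.
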