Features (pLannotate 1.2.2; 25 found; start..end, strand, type, name):
     18..1100    -  CDS            lacI: lac repressor; lacI; The lac repressor binds to the lac operator to inhibit transcription in E. coli. This inhibition can be relieved by adding lactose or isopropyl-β-D-thiogalactopyranoside (IPTG).
   1101..1178    -  promoter       lacI promoter: lacI
   1209..1227    +  promoter       T7 promoter: promoter for bacteriophage T7 RNA polymerase
   1232..1256    +  protein_bind   lac operator: The lac repressor binds to the lac operator to inhibit transcription in E. coli. This inhibition can be relieved by adding lactose or isopropyl-β-D-thiogalactopyranoside (IPTG). lac repressor encoded by lacI
   1271..1293    +  RBS            RBS: efficient ribosome binding site from bacteriophage T7 gene 10 (Olins and Rangwala, 1989)
   1312..1328    +  CDS            capTEV™ (fragment): composite tag for in vivo biotinylation, TEV protease cleavage, and 6xHis tagging
   1339..1356    +  CDS            thrombin site: thrombin recognition and cleavage site
   1360..1392    +  CDS            T7 tag (gene 10 leader): leader peptide from bacteriophage T7 gene 10 promotes efficient translation in E. coli
   1396..2109    +  CDS            Folding Reporter GFP: Folding Reporter GFP is a basic (constitutively fluorescent) green fluorescent protein published in 1999, derived from Aequorea victoria.
   2179..2225    +  terminator     rrnB T1 terminator: transcription terminator T1 from the E. coli rrnB gene
   2240..2281    +  CDS            SET1 (fragment): solubility-enhancement tag derived from T7 phage gene 10B
   2289..2336    +  terminator     T7 terminator: transcription terminator for bacteriophage T7 RNA polymerase
   2378..2401    +  promoter       trc promoter (fragment): strong E. coli promoter; hybrid between the trp and lac UV5 promoters
   2440..3630    +  CDS            TcR: tetracycline efflux protein; tet; confers resistance to tetracycline
   3641..3680    -  terminator     bacterial terminator (fragment): putative bacterial transcription terminator
   3685..4311    -  CDS            CmR (fragment): chloramphenicol acetyltransferase; cat; confers resistance to chloramphenicol
   4312..4414    -  promoter       cat promoter: promoter of the E. coli cat gene encoding chloramphenicol acetyltransferase
   4472..4566    -  terminator     lambda t0 terminator: transcription terminator from phage lambda
   4712..4820    +  oriT           oriT: incP origin of transfer
   4881..6029    -  CDS            trfA: trans-acting replication protein that binds to and activates oriV
   6081..6362    -  CDS            tnpA (fragment): TN5P_ECOLX - Also known as tnp. Experimental evidence at protein level: Swiss-Prot protein existence level 1. Mediates transposition of transposon Tn5 by a 'cut and paste' mechanism. First, the monomeric transposase binds the 19 bp inverted DNA repeats flanking the transposon. Then, dimerization of the DNA- bound transposase creates a synaptic DNA complex. After nicking of the first DNA strand, excision of the transposon proceeds through a series of intermediates. The transposase then mediates the insertion of the transposon at a new site by strand transfer. The activity of the wild- type tran
   6422..6953    -  rep_origin     oriV: incP origin of replication
   7009..7044    -  rep_origin     CloDF13 ori (fragment): Plasmids containing the CloDF13 (CDF) origin of replication can be propagated in E. coli cells that contain additional plasmids with compatible origins.
   7066..7333    +  misc_feature   cos (fragment): lambda cos site; allows packaging into phage lambda particles
   7356..7442    -  terminator     rrnB T1 terminator: Escherichia coli rrnB; transcription terminator T1 from the E. coli rrnB gene
>Addgene plasmid #240788 | SAGA039 | addgene full sequence | sequence record 484210 | Addgene NGS Result
TTAATTAAGCGTTGCGCTCACTGCCCGCTTTCCAGTCGGGAAACCTGTCGTGCCAGCTGCATTAATGAAT
CGGCCAACGCGCGGGGAGAGGCGGTTTGCGTATTGGGCGCCAGGGTGGTTTTTCTTTTCACCAGTGAGAC
GGGCAACAGCTGATTGCCCTTCACCGCCTGGCCCTGAGAGAGTTGCAGCAAGCGGTCCACGCTGGTTTGC
CCCAGCAGGCGAAAATCCTGTTTGATGGTGGTTAACGGCGGGATATAACATGAGCTGTCTTCGGTATCGT
CGTATCCCACTACCGAGATGTCCGCACCAACGCGCAGCCCGGACTCGGTAATGGCGCGCATTGCGCCCAG
CGCCATCTGATCGTTGGCAACCAGCATCGCAGTGGGAACGATGCCCTCATTCAGCATTTGCATGGTTTGT
TGAAAACCGGACATGGCACTCCAGTCGCCTTCCCGTTCCGCTATCGGCTGAATTTGATTGCGAGTGAGAT
ATTTATGCCAGCCAGCCAGACGCAGACGCGCCGAGACAGAACTTAATGGGCCCGCTAACAGCGCGATTTG
CTGGTGACCCAATGCGACCAGATGCTCCACGCCCAGTCGCGTACCGTCTTCATGGGAGAAAATAATACTG
TTGATGGGTGTCTGGTCAGAGACATCAAGAAATAACGCCGGAACATTAGTGCAGGCAGCTTCCACAGCAA
TGGCATCCTGGTCATCCAGCGGATAGTTAATGATCAGCCCACTGACGCGTTGCGCGAGAAGATTGTGCAC
CGCCGCTTTACAGGCTTCGACGCCGCTTCGTTCTACCATCGACACCACCACGCTGGCACCCAGTTGATCG
GCGCGAGATTTAATCGCCGCGACAATTTGCGACGGCGCGTGCAGGGCCAGACTGGAGGTGGCAACGCCAA
TCAGCAACGACTGTTTGCCCGCCAGTTGTTGTGCCACGCGGTTGGGAATGTAATTCAGCTCCGCCATCGC
CGCTTCCACTTTTTCCCGCGTTTTCGCAGAAACGTGGCTGGCCTGGTTCACCACGCGGGAAACGGTCTGA
TAAGAGACACCGGCATACTCTGCGACATCGTATAACGTTACTGGTTTCACATTCACCACCCTGAATTGAC
TCTCTTCCGGGCGCTATCATGCCATACCGCGAAAGGTTTTGCGCCATTCGATGGTGTCGGATCGAGATCG
ATCTCGATCCCGCGAAATTAATACGACTCACTATAGGGAGAGGAATTGTGAGCGGATAACAATTCCCCTC
TAGAAATAATTTTGTTTAACTTTAAGAAGGAGACCCGTTATGGGTAGCAGCCATCATCATCATCATCACA
GCAGCGGCCTGGTGCCGCGCGGCAGCCATATGGCTAGCATGACTGGTGGACAGCAAATGGGTCGCATGAG
CAAAGGAGAAGAACTTTTCACTGGAGTTGTGCCAATTCTTGTTGAATTAGATGGTGATGTTAATGGGCAC
AAATTTTCTGTCAGTGGAGAGGGTGAAGGTGATGCTACATACGGAAAACTCACCCTTAAATTTATTTGCA
CTACTGGAAAACTACCTGTTCCATGGCCAACACTTGTCACTACTCTGACCTATGGCGTTCAATGCTTTTC
CCGTTATCCGGATCACATGAAACGGCATGACTTTTTCAAGAGTGCCATGCCCGAAGGTTATGTACAGGAA
CGCACTATATCTTTCAAAGATGACGGGAACTACAAGACGCGTGCTGAAGTCAAGTTTGAAGGTGATACCC
TTGTTAATCGTATCGAGTTAAAGGGTATTGATTTTAAAGAAGATGGAAACATTCTCGGACACAAACTAGA
GTACAACTATAACTCACACAATGTATACATCACGGCAGACAAACAAAAGAATGGAATCAAAGCTAACTTC
AAAATTCGCCACAACATTGAAGATGGTTCCGTTCAACTAGCAGACCATTATCAACAAAATACTCCAATTG
GCGATGGCCCTGTCCTTTTACCAGACAACCATTACCTGTCGACACAATCTGCCCTTTCGAAAGATCCCAA
CGAAAAGCGTGACCACATGGTCCTTCTTGAGTTTGTAACTGCTGCTGGGATTACACATGGCATGGATGAG
CTCTACAAATGATCGACCTAGCATAACCCCGCGGGGCCTCTTCGGGGGTCTCGCGGGGTTTTTTGCTGAA
AGAAGCTTCAAATAAAACGAAAGGCTCAGTCGAAAGACTGGGCCTTTCGTTTTATCTGTTGTTTGTCGCC
AAAGCCCGAAAGGAAGCTGAGTTGGCTGCTGCCACCGCTGAGCAATAACTAGCATAACCCCTTGGGGCCT
CTAAACGGGTCTTGAGGGGTTTTTTGCTGAAAGGAGGAACTATATCCGGATAAAAATTTATTTGCTTATT
AATCATCCGGCTCGTATAATGTGTGGAGGGCCCAAGTTCACTTAAAAAGGAGAGCGACGATGAAATCTAA
CAATGCGCTCATCGTCATCCTCGGCACCGTCACCCTGGATGCTGTAGGCATAGGCTTGGTTATGCCGGTA
CTGCCGGGCCTCTTGCGGGATATCGTCCATTCCGACAGCATCGCCAGTCACTATGGCGTGCTGCTAGCGC
TATATGCGTTGATGCAATTTCTATGCGCACCCGTTCTCGGAGCACTGTCCGACCGCTTTGGCCGCCGCCC
AGTCCTGCTCGCTTCGCTACTTGGAGCCACTATCGACTACGCGATCATGGCGACCACACCCGTCCTGTGG
ATTCTCTACGCCGGACGCATCGTGGCCGGCATCACCGGCGCCACAGGTGCGGTTGCTGGCGCCTATATCG
CCGACATCACCGATGGGGAAGATCGGGCTCGCCACTTCGGGCTCATGAGCGCTTGTTTCGGCGTGGGTAT
GGTGGCAGGCCCCGTGGCCGGGGGACTGTTGGGCGCCATCTCCCTGCACGCACCATTCCTTGCGGCGGCG
GTGCTCAACGGCCTCAACCTACTACTGGGCTGCTTCCTAATGCAGGAGTCGCATAAGGGAGAGCGCCGTC
CGATGCCCTTGAGAGCCTTCAACCCAGTCAGCTCCTTCCGGTGGGCGCGGGGCATGACCATTGTGGCCGC
ACTTATGACTGTCTTCTTTATCATGCAACTCGTAGGACAGGTGCCGGCAGCGCTCTGGGTCATTTTCGGC
GAGGACCGCTTTCGCTGGAGCGCGACGATGAGCGGCCTGTCGCTTGCGGTATTCGGAATCTTGCACGCCC
TCGCTCAAGCCTTCGTCACTGGTCCCGCCACCAAACGTTTCGGCGAGAAGCAGGCCATTATCGCCGGCAT
GGCGGCCGACGCGCTGGGCTACGTCTTGCTGGCGTTCGCGACGCGAGGCTGGATGGCCTTCCCCATTATG
ATTCTTCTCGCTTCCGGCGGCATCGGGATGCCCGCGTTGCAGGCCATGCTGTCCAGGCAGGTAGATGACG
ACCATCAGGGACAGCTTCAAGGATCGCTCGCGGCTCTTACCAGCCTAACTTCGATCACTGGACCGCTGAT
CGTCACGGCGATTTATGCCGCCTCGGCGAGCACATGGAACGGGTTGGCATGGATTGTAGGCGCCGCCCTA
TACCTTGTCTGCCTCCCCGCGTTGCGTCGCGGTGCATGGAGCCGGGCCACCTCGACCTGAGACAATTGTC
CAGATAAAAAAAATCCTTAGCTTTCGCTAAGGATGATTTCTTTATTGTAATTCATTAAGCATTCTGCCGA
CATGGAAGCCATCACAAACGGCATGATGAACCTGAATCGCCAGCGGCATCAGCACCTTGTCGCCTTGCGT
ATAATATTTGCCCATGGTGAAAACGGGGGCGAAGAAGTTGTCCATATTGGCCACGTTTAAATCAAAACTG
GTGAAACTCACCCAGGGATTGGCTGAGACGAAAAACATATTCTCAATAAACCCTTTAGGGAAATAGGCCA
GGTTTTCACCGTAACACGCCACATCTTGCGAATATATGTGTAGAAACTGCCGGAAATCGTCGTGGTATTC
ACTCCAGAGCGATGAAAACGTTTCAGTTTGCTCATGGAAAACGGTGTAACAAGGGTGAACACTATCCCAT
ATCACCAGCTCACCGTCTTTCATTGCCATACGAAATTCCGGATGAGCATTCATCAGGCGGGCAAGAATGT
GAATAAAGGCCGGATAAAACTTGTGCTTATTTTTCTTTACGGTCTTTAAAAAGGCCGTAATATCCAGCTG
AACGGTCTGGTTATAGGTACATTGAGCAACTGACTGAAATGCCTCAAAATGTTCTTTACGATGCCATTGG
GATATATCAACGGTGGTATATCCAGTGATTTTTTTCTCCATTTTAGCTTCCTTAGCTCCTGAAAATCTCG
ATAACTCAAAAAATACGCCCGGTAGTGATCTTATTTCATTATGGTGAAAGTTGGAACCTCTTACGTGCCG
ATCAACGTCTCATTTTCGCCAGACCCTTGTCATTTAAATCGTAATTATTGGGGACCCCTGGATTCTCACC
AATAAAAAACGCCCGGCGGCAACCGAGCGTTCTGAACAAATCCAGATGGAGTTCTGAGGTCATTACTGGA
TCTATCAACAGGAGTCCAAGACTAGTCTTTTCCGCTGCATAACCCTGCTTCGGGGTCATTATAGCGATTT
TTTCGGTATATCCATCCTTTTTCGCACGATATACAGGATTTTGCCAAAGGGTTCGTGTAGACTTTCCTTG
GTGTATCCAACGGCGTCAGCCGGGCAGGATAGGTGAAGTAGGCCCACCCGCGAGCGGGTGTTCCTTCTTC
ACTGTCCCTTATTCGCACCTGGCGGTGCTCAACGGGAATCCTGCTCTGCGAGGCTGGCCGTAGGCCGGCC
GCGATGCAGGTGGCTGCTGAACCCCCAGCCGGAACTGACCCCACAAGGCCCTAGCGTTTGCAATGCACCA
GGTCATCATTGACCCAGGCGTGTTCCACCAGGCCGCTGCCTCGCAACTCTTCGCAGGCTTCGCCAACCTG
CTCGCGCCACTTCTTCACGCGGGTGGAATCCGATCCGCACATGAGGCGGAAGGTTTCCAGCTTGAGCGGG
TACGGCTCCCGGTGCGAGCTGAAATAGTCGAACATCCGTCGGGCCGTCGGCGACAGCTTGCGGTACTTCT
CCCATATGAATTTCGTGTAGTGGTCGCCAGCAAACAGCACGACGATTTCCTCGTCGATCAGGACCTGGCA
ACGGGACGTTTTCTTGCCACGGTCCAGGACGCGGAAGCGGTGCAGCAGCGACACCGATTCCAGGTGCCCA
ACGCGGTCGGACGTGAAGCCCATCGCCGTCGCCTGTAGGCGCGACAGGCATTCCTCGGCCTTCGTGTAAT
ACCGGCCATTGATCGACCAGCCCAGGTCCTGGCAAAGCTCGTAGAACGTGAAGGTGATCGGCTCGCCGAT
AGGGGTGCGCTTCGCGTACTCCAACACCTGCTGCCACACCAGTTCGTCATCGTCGGCCCGCAGCTCGACG
CCGGTGTAGGTGATCTTCACGTCCTTGTTGACGTGGAAAATGACCTTGTTTTGCAGCGCCTCGCGCGGGA
TTTTCTTGTTGCGCGTGGTGAACAGGGCAGAGCGGGCCGTGTCGTTTGGCATCGCTCGCATCGTGTCCGG
CCACGGCGCAATATCGAACAAGGAAAGCTGCATTTCCTTGATCTGCTGCTTCGTGTGTTTCAGCAACGCG
GCCTGCTTGGCTTCGCTGACCTGTTTTGCCAGGTCCTCGCCGGCGGTTTTTCGCTTCTTGGTCGTCATAG
TTCCTCGCGTGTCGATGGTCATCGACTTCGCCAAACCTGCCGCCTCCTGTTCGAGACGACGCGAACGCTC
CACGGCGGCCGATGGCGCGGGCAGGGCAGGGGGAGCCAGTTGCACGCTGTCGCGCTCGATCTTGGCCGTA
GCTTGCTGGACTATCGAGCCGACGGACTGGAAGGTTTCGCGGGGCGCACGCATGACGGTGCGGCTTGCGA
TGGTTTCGGCATCCTCGGCGGAAAACCCCGCGTCGATCAGTTCTTGCCTGTATGCCTTCCGGTCAAACGT
CCGATTCATTCACCCTCCTTGCGGGATTGCCCCGGAATTAATTCCCCGGATCGATCCGTCGATCTTGATC
CCCTGCGCCATCAGATCCTTGGCGGCAAGAAAGCCATCCAGTTTACTTTGCAGGGCTTCCCAACCTTACC
AGAGGGCGCCCCAGCTGGCAATTCCGGTTCGCTTGCTGTCCATAAAACCGCCCAGTCTAGCTATCGCCAT
GTAAGCCCACTGCAAGCTACCTGCTTTCTCTTTGCGCTTGCGTTTTCCCTTGTCCAGATAGCCCAGTAGC
TGACATTCATCCGGGGTCAGCACCGTTTCTGCGGACTGGCTTTCTACGTGGCTGCCATTTTTGGGGTGAG
GCCGTTCGCGGCCGAGGGGCGCAGCCCCTGGGGGGATGGGAGGCCCGCGTTAGCGGGCCGGGAGGGTTCG
AGAAGGGGGGGCACCCCCCTTCGGCGTGCGCGGTCACGCGCACAGGGCGCAGCCCTGGTTAAAAACAAGG
TTTATAAATATTGGTTTAAAAGCAGGTTAAAAGACAGGTTAGCGGTGGCCGAAAAACGGGCGGAAACCCT
TGCAAATGCTGGATTTTCTGCCTGTGGACAGCCCCTCAAATGTCAATAGGTGCGCCCCTCATCTGTCAGC
ACTCTGCCCCTCAAGTGTCAAGGATCGCGCCCCTCATCTGTCAGTAGTCGCGCCCCTCAAGTGTCAATAC
CGCAGGGCACTTATCCCCAGGCTTGTCCACATCATCTGTGGGAAACTCGCGTAAAATCAGGCGTTTTCGC
CGATTTGCGAGGCTGGCCAGCTCCACGTCGCCGGCCGAAATCGAGCCTGCCCCTCATCTGTCAACGCCGC
GCCGGGTGAGTCGGCCCCTCAAGTGTCAACGTCCGCCCCTCATCTGTCAGTGAGGGCCAAGTTTTCCGCG
AGGTATCCACAACGCCGGCGGCCCTACATGGCTCTGCTGTAGTGAGTGGGTTGCGCTCCGGCAGCGGTCC
TGATCCCCCGCAGAAAAAAAGGATCTCAAGAAGATCCTTTGATCTTTTCTACGGCGCGCCCAATACCATT
GTTCATTCCACGGACAAAAACAGAGAAAGGAAACGACAGAGGCCAAAAAGCCTCGCTTTCAGCACCTGTC
GTTTCCTTTCTTTTCAGAGGGTATTTTAAATAAAAACATTAAGTTATGACGAAGAAGAACGGAAACGCCT
TAAACCGAAAATTTTCATAAATAGCGAAAACCCGCGAGGTCGCCGCCCCGTAACCTGTCGGATCACCGGA
AAGGACCCGTAAAGTGATAATGATTATCATCTACATATCACAACGTGCGTGGATTACGATTTTCTAGGGC
GGCGGATTTGTCCTACTCAGGAGAGCGTTCACCGACAAACAACAGATAAAACGAAAGGCCCAGTCTTTCG
ACTGAGCCTTTCGTTTTATTTGATGCCT
